Addgene plasmid #192929: pSpCas9_T2A_mCherry sgBFP
Purpose: All-in-one plasmid for cutting BFP region in DSB Spectrum V2
Depositing lab: Michael Yaffe. Publication: Multi-pathway DNA-repair reporters reveal competition between end-joining, single-strand annealing and homologous recombination at Cas9-induced DNA double-strand breaks. van de Kooij B, Kruswick A, van Attikum H, Yaffe MB. Nat Commun. 2022 Sep 8;13(1):5295. doi: 10.1038/s41467-022-32743-w. PubMed 36075911.
Backbone
  Vector backbone: pX459
  Backbone manufacturer: Addgene Plasmid #62988
  Total vector size (bp): 9288
  Modifications to backbone: Replaced Puromycin gene with mCherry fluorescent protein and inserted BFP sgRNA
  Vector type: Mammalian Expression
Growth in bacteria
  Bacterial resistance: Ampicillin, 100 μg/mL
  Growth temperature: 37°C
  Growth strain: DH5alpha
  Copy number: High Copy
Gene/Insert
  Gene/Insert name: SpCas9
  Tag / fusion protein: T2A mCherry (C terminal on insert)
Terms and licenses: Academic/Nonprofit Terms; Industry Terms: Not Available to Industry
How to cite: pSpCas9_T2A_mCherry sgBFP was a gift from Michael Yaffe (Addgene plasmid # 192929 ; http://n2t.net/addgene:192929 ; RRID:Addgene_192929)
