[The description below was written by a language model from this plasmid's Addgene catalogue record and pLannotate feature annotations shown in this document.]
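Description:
pSpCas9_T2A_mCherry sgBFP is a 9,288 bp all-in-one CRISPR/Cas9 mammalian expression plasmid built on the pX459 backbone, in which the puromycin resistance gene has been replaced by mCherry and a guide sequence directed against BFP has been inserted. It is propagated in E. coli as a high-copy plasmid through a ColE1/pUC-type origin and selected with ampicillin via the β-lactamase gene. An f1 phage origin is also present, along with a single AAV2 inverted terminal repeat downstream of the expression cassette and short bom and rop fragments, all of which appear to be backbone remnants rather than functional parts of the design.

Two expression units deliver the nuclease and its guide together. A human U6 RNA polymerase III promoter drives the sgRNA, with the short unannotated interval between the promoter and the S. pyogenes gRNA scaffold corresponding to the position of the BFP-targeting spacer; a second partial scaffold fragment is annotated just downstream. A hybrid promoter made of the CMV enhancer, the chicken β-actin promoter and a hybrid intron then drives SpCas9, which carries a C-terminal nucleoplasmin nuclear localisation signal. According to the catalogue fields, Cas9 is joined to mCherry through a T2A self-cleaving peptide, which is not separately annotated but fits the gap before the mCherry coding sequence, and a bovine growth hormone polyadenylation signal terminates the transcript. Because mCherry is co-translated with Cas9, red fluorescence marks transfected cells and allows gating or sorting in place of drug selection.

The stated purpose is to cut the BFP region of the DSB Spectrum V2 reporter, a multi-pathway system for measuring how Cas9-induced double-strand breaks are repaired by end-joining, single-strand annealing or homologous recombination.
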