Features (pLannotate 1.2.2; 19 found; start..end, strand, type, name):
      1..241     +  promoter       U6 promoter: RNA polymerase III promoter for human U6 snRNA
    271..346     +  misc_RNA       gRNA scaffold: guide RNA scaffold for the Streptococcus pyogenes CRISPR/Cas9 system
    353..396     +  misc_RNA       gRNA scaffold (fragment): guide RNA scaffold for the Streptococcus pyogenes CRISPR/Cas9 system
    443..728     +  enhancer       CMV enhancer: human cytomegalovirus immediate early enhancer; contains an 18-bp deletion relative to the standard CMV enhancer
    730..1007    +  promoter       chicken β-actin promoter: No description available
   1008..1235    +  intron         hybrid intron: hybrid between chicken β-actin (CBA) and minute virus of mice (MMV) introns (Gray et al., 2011)
   1373..2974    +  CDS            Cas9(N): N-terminal portion of Streptococcus pyogenes Cas9 (Zetsche et al., 2015)
   2975..5473    +  CDS            Cas9(C): C-terminal portion of Streptococcus pyogenes Cas9 (Zetsche et al., 2015)
   5474..5521    +  CDS            nucleoplasmin NLS: bipartite nuclear localization signal from nucleoplasmin
   5591..6298    +  CDS            mCherry: mCherry is a basic (constitutively fluorescent) red fluorescent protein published in 2004, derived from Discosoma sp.. It is reported to be a very rapidly-maturing monomer with low acid sensitivity.
   6335..6446    +  polyA_signal   bGH poly(A) signal: bovine growth hormone polyadenylation signal
   6551..6691    +  repeat_region  AAV2 ITR: inverted terminal repeat of adeno-associated virus serotype 2 inverted
   6696..6747    -  misc_feature   bom (fragment): basis of mobility region from pBR322
   6766..7221    +  rep_origin     f1 ori (sequence partly withheld): f1 bacteriophage origin of replication; arrow indicates direction of (+) strand synthesis
   7222..7271    -  misc_feature   bom (fragment): basis of mobility region from pBR322
   7373..7408    -  CDS            rop (fragment): Rop protein, which maintains plasmids at low copy number; rop
   7503..7607    +  promoter       AmpR promoter: bla
   7608..8468    +  CDS            AmpR: β-lactamase; bla; confers resistance to ampicillin, carbenicillin, and related antibiotics
   8639..9227    +  rep_origin     ori: high-copy-number ColE1/pMB1/pBR322/pUC origin of replication
>Addgene plasmid #192929 | pSpCas9_T2A_mCherry sgBFP | addgene full sequence | sequence record 379147 | Addgene NGS Result
GAGGGCCTATTTCCCATGATTCCTTCATATTTGCATATACGATACAAGGCTGTTAGAGAGATAATTGGAA
TTAATTTGACTGTAAACACAAAGATATTAGTACAAAATACGTGACGTAGAAAGTAATAATTTCTTGGGTA
GTTTGCAGTTTTAAAATTATGTTTTAAAATGGACTATCATATGCTTACCGTAACTTGAAAGTATTTCGAT
TTCTTGGCTTTATATATCTTGTGGAAAGGACGAAACACCGACGGGGTCCAGTGTTTTGCCGTTTTAGAGC
TAGAAATAGCAAGTTAAAATAAGGCTAGTCCGTTATCAACTTGAAAAAGTGGCACCGAGTCGGTGCTTTT
TTGTTTTAGAGCTAGAAATAGCAAGTTAAAATAAGGCTAGTCCGTTTTTAGCGCGTGCGCCAATTCTGCA
GACAAATGGCTCTAGAGGTACCCGTTACATAACTTACGGTAAATGGCCCGCCTGGCTGACCGCCCAACGA
CCCCCGCCCATTGACGTCAATAGTAACGCCAATAGGGACTTTCCATTGACGTCAATGGGTGGAGTATTTA
CGGTAAACTGCCCACTTGGCAGTACATCAAGTGTATCATATGCCAAGTACGCCCCCTATTGACGTCAATG
ACGGTAAATGGCCCGCCTGGCATTGTGCCCAGTACATGACCTTATGGGACTTTCCTACTTGGCAGTACAT
CTACGTATTAGTCATCGCTATTACCATGGTCGAGGTGAGCCCCACGTTCTGCTTCACTCTCCCCATCTCC
CCCCCCTCCCCACCCCCAATTTTGTATTTATTTATTTTTTAATTATTTTGTGCAGCGATGGGGGCGGGGG
GGGGGGGGGGGCGCGCGCCAGGCGGGGCGGGGCGGGGCGAGGGGCGGGGCGGGGCGAGGCGGAGAGGTGC
GGCGGCAGCCAATCAGAGCGGCGCGCTCCGAAAGTTTCCTTTTATGGCGAGGCGGCGGCGGCGGCGGCCC
TATAAAAAGCGAAGCGCGCGGCGGGCGGGAGTCGCTGCGCGCTGCCTTCGCCCCGTGCCCCGCTCCGCCG
CCGCCTCGCGCCGCCCGCCCCGGCTCTGACTGACCGCGTTACTCCCACAGGTGAGCGGGCGGGACGGCCC
TTCTCCTCCGGGCTGTAATTAGCTGAGCAAGAGGTAAGGGTTTAAGGGATGGTTGGTTGGTGGGGTATTA
ATGTTTAATTACCTGGAGCACCTGCCTGAAATCACTTTTTTTCAGGTTGGACCGGTGCCACCATGGACTA
TAAGGACCACGACGGAGACTACAAGGATCATGATATTGATTACAAAGACGATGACGATAAGATGGCCCCA
AAGAAGAAGCGGAAGGTCGGTATCCACGGAGTCCCAGCAGCCGACAAGAAGTACAGCATCGGCCTGGACA
TCGGCACCAACTCTGTGGGCTGGGCCGTGATCACCGACGAGTACAAGGTGCCCAGCAAGAAATTCAAGGT
GCTGGGCAACACCGACCGGCACAGCATCAAGAAGAACCTGATCGGAGCCCTGCTGTTCGACAGCGGCGAA
ACAGCCGAGGCCACCCGGCTGAAGAGAACCGCCAGAAGAAGATACACCAGACGGAAGAACCGGATCTGCT
ATCTGCAAGAGATCTTCAGCAACGAGATGGCCAAGGTGGACGACAGCTTCTTCCACAGACTGGAAGAGTC
CTTCCTGGTGGAAGAGGATAAGAAGCACGAGCGGCACCCCATCTTCGGCAACATCGTGGACGAGGTGGCC
TACCACGAGAAGTACCCCACCATCTACCACCTGAGAAAGAAACTGGTGGACAGCACCGACAAGGCCGACC
TGCGGCTGATCTATCTGGCCCTGGCCCACATGATCAAGTTCCGGGGCCACTTCCTGATCGAGGGCGACCT
GAACCCCGACAACAGCGACGTGGACAAGCTGTTCATCCAGCTGGTGCAGACCTACAACCAGCTGTTCGAG
GAAAACCCCATCAACGCCAGCGGCGTGGACGCCAAGGCCATCCTGTCTGCCAGACTGAGCAAGAGCAGAC
GGCTGGAAAATCTGATCGCCCAGCTGCCCGGCGAGAAGAAGAATGGCCTGTTCGGAAACCTGATTGCCCT
GAGCCTGGGCCTGACCCCCAACTTCAAGAGCAACTTCGACCTGGCCGAGGATGCCAAACTGCAGCTGAGC
AAGGACACCTACGACGACGACCTGGACAACCTGCTGGCCCAGATCGGCGACCAGTACGCCGACCTGTTTC
TGGCCGCCAAGAACCTGTCCGACGCCATCCTGCTGAGCGACATCCTGAGAGTGAACACCGAGATCACCAA
GGCCCCCCTGAGCGCCTCTATGATCAAGAGATACGACGAGCACCACCAGGACCTGACCCTGCTGAAAGCT
CTCGTGCGGCAGCAGCTGCCTGAGAAGTACAAAGAGATTTTCTTCGACCAGAGCAAGAACGGCTACGCCG
GCTACATTGACGGCGGAGCCAGCCAGGAAGAGTTCTACAAGTTCATCAAGCCCATCCTGGAAAAGATGGA
CGGCACCGAGGAACTGCTCGTGAAGCTGAACAGAGAGGACCTGCTGCGGAAGCAGCGGACCTTCGACAAC
GGCAGCATCCCCCACCAGATCCACCTGGGAGAGCTGCACGCCATTCTGCGGCGGCAGGAAGATTTTTACC
CATTCCTGAAGGACAACCGGGAAAAGATCGAGAAGATCCTGACCTTCCGCATCCCCTACTACGTGGGCCC
TCTGGCCAGGGGAAACAGCAGATTCGCCTGGATGACCAGAAAGAGCGAGGAAACCATCACCCCCTGGAAC
TTCGAGGAAGTGGTGGACAAGGGCGCTTCCGCCCAGAGCTTCATCGAGCGGATGACCAACTTCGATAAGA
ACCTGCCCAACGAGAAGGTGCTGCCCAAGCACAGCCTGCTGTACGAGTACTTCACCGTGTATAACGAGCT
GACCAAAGTGAAATACGTGACCGAGGGAATGAGAAAGCCCGCCTTCCTGAGCGGCGAGCAGAAAAAGGCC
ATCGTGGACCTGCTGTTCAAGACCAACCGGAAAGTGACCGTGAAGCAGCTGAAAGAGGACTACTTCAAGA
AAATCGAGTGCTTCGACTCCGTGGAAATCTCCGGCGTGGAAGATCGGTTCAACGCCTCCCTGGGCACATA
CCACGATCTGCTGAAAATTATCAAGGACAAGGACTTCCTGGACAATGAGGAAAACGAGGACATTCTGGAA
GATATCGTGCTGACCCTGACACTGTTTGAGGACAGAGAGATGATCGAGGAACGGCTGAAAACCTATGCCC
ACCTGTTCGACGACAAAGTGATGAAGCAGCTGAAGCGGCGGAGATACACCGGCTGGGGCAGGCTGAGCCG
GAAGCTGATCAACGGCATCCGGGACAAGCAGTCCGGCAAGACAATCCTGGATTTCCTGAAGTCCGACGGC
TTCGCCAACAGAAACTTCATGCAGCTGATCCACGACGACAGCCTGACCTTTAAAGAGGACATCCAGAAAG
CCCAGGTGTCCGGCCAGGGCGATAGCCTGCACGAGCACATTGCCAATCTGGCCGGCAGCCCCGCCATTAA
GAAGGGCATCCTGCAGACAGTGAAGGTGGTGGACGAGCTCGTGAAAGTGATGGGCCGGCACAAGCCCGAG
AACATCGTGATCGAAATGGCCAGAGAGAACCAGACCACCCAGAAGGGACAGAAGAACAGCCGCGAGAGAA
TGAAGCGGATCGAAGAGGGCATCAAAGAGCTGGGCAGCCAGATCCTGAAAGAACACCCCGTGGAAAACAC
CCAGCTGCAGAACGAGAAGCTGTACCTGTACTACCTGCAGAATGGGCGGGATATGTACGTGGACCAGGAA
CTGGACATCAACCGGCTGTCCGACTACGATGTGGACCATATCGTGCCTCAGAGCTTTCTGAAGGACGACT
CCATCGACAACAAGGTGCTGACCAGAAGCGACAAGAACCGGGGCAAGAGCGACAACGTGCCCTCCGAAGA
GGTCGTGAAGAAGATGAAGAACTACTGGCGGCAGCTGCTGAACGCCAAGCTGATTACCCAGAGAAAGTTC
GACAATCTGACCAAGGCCGAGAGAGGCGGCCTGAGCGAACTGGATAAGGCCGGCTTCATCAAGAGACAGC
TGGTGGAAACCCGGCAGATCACAAAGCACGTGGCACAGATCCTGGACTCCCGGATGAACACTAAGTACGA
CGAGAATGACAAGCTGATCCGGGAAGTGAAAGTGATCACCCTGAAGTCCAAGCTGGTGTCCGATTTCCGG
AAGGATTTCCAGTTTTACAAAGTGCGCGAGATCAACAACTACCACCACGCCCACGACGCCTACCTGAACG
CCGTCGTGGGAACCGCCCTGATCAAAAAGTACCCTAAGCTGGAAAGCGAGTTCGTGTACGGCGACTACAA
GGTGTACGACGTGCGGAAGATGATCGCCAAGAGCGAGCAGGAAATCGGCAAGGCTACCGCCAAGTACTTC
TTCTACAGCAACATCATGAACTTTTTCAAGACCGAGATTACCCTGGCCAACGGCGAGATCCGGAAGCGGC
CTCTGATCGAGACAAACGGCGAAACCGGGGAGATCGTGTGGGATAAGGGCCGGGATTTTGCCACCGTGCG
GAAAGTGCTGAGCATGCCCCAAGTGAATATCGTGAAAAAGACCGAGGTGCAGACAGGCGGCTTCAGCAAA
GAGTCTATCCTGCCCAAGAGGAACAGCGATAAGCTGATCGCCAGAAAGAAGGACTGGGACCCTAAGAAGT
ACGGCGGCTTCGACAGCCCCACCGTGGCCTATTCTGTGCTGGTGGTGGCCAAAGTGGAAAAGGGCAAGTC
CAAGAAACTGAAGAGTGTGAAAGAGCTGCTGGGGATCACCATCATGGAAAGAAGCAGCTTCGAGAAGAAT
CCCATCGACTTTCTGGAAGCCAAGGGCTACAAAGAAGTGAAAAAGGACCTGATCATCAAGCTGCCTAAGT
ACTCCCTGTTCGAGCTGGAAAACGGCCGGAAGAGAATGCTGGCCTCTGCCGGCGAACTGCAGAAGGGAAA
CGAACTGGCCCTGCCCTCCAAATATGTGAACTTCCTGTACCTGGCCAGCCACTATGAGAAGCTGAAGGGC
TCCCCCGAGGATAATGAGCAGAAACAGCTGTTTGTGGAACAGCACAAGCACTACCTGGACGAGATCATCG
AGCAGATCAGCGAGTTCTCCAAGAGAGTGATCCTGGCCGACGCTAATCTGGACAAAGTGCTGTCCGCCTA
CAACAAGCACCGGGATAAGCCCATCAGAGAGCAGGCCGAGAATATCATCCACCTGTTTACCCTGACCAAT
CTGGGAGCCCCTGCCGCCTTCAAGTACTTTGACACCACCATCGACCGGAAGAGGTACACCAGCACCAAAG
AGGTGCTGGACGCCACCCTGATCCACCAGAGCATCACCGGCCTGTACGAGACACGGATCGACCTGTCTCA
GCTGGGAGGCGACAAAAGGCCGGCGGCCACGAAAAAGGCCGGCCAGGCAAAAAAGAAAAAGGAATTCGGC
AGTGGAGAGGGCAGAGGAAGTCTGCTAACATGCGGTGACGTCGAGGAGAATCCTGGCCCAATGGTGAGCA
AGGGCGAGGAGGATAACATGGCCATCATCAAGGAGTTCATGCGCTTCAAGGTGCACATGGAGGGCTCCGT
GAACGGCCACGAGTTCGAGATCGAGGGCGAGGGCGAGGGCCGCCCCTACGAGGGCACCCAGACCGCCAAG
CTGAAGGTGACCAAGGGTGGCCCCCTGCCCTTCGCCTGGGACATCCTGTCCCCTCAGTTCATGTACGGCT
CCAAGGCCTACGTGAAGCACCCCGCCGACATCCCCGACTACTTGAAGCTGTCCTTCCCCGAGGGCTTCAA
GTGGGAGCGCGTGATGAACTTCGAGGACGGCGGCGTGGTGACCGTGACCCAGGACTCCTCCCTGCAGGAC
GGCGAGTTCATCTACAAGGTGAAGCTGCGCGGCACCAACTTCCCCTCCGACGGCCCCGTAATGCAGAAGA
AAACCATGGGCTGGGAGGCCTCCTCCGAGCGGATGTACCCCGAGGACGGCGCCCTGAAGGGCGAGATCAA
GCAGAGGCTGAAGCTGAAGGACGGCGGCCACTACGACGCTGAGGTCAAGACCACCTACAAGGCCAAGAAG
CCCGTGCAGCTGCCCGGCGCCTACAACGTCAACATCAAGTTGGACATCACCTCCCACAACGAGGACTACA
CCATCGTGGAACAGTACGAACGCGCCGAGGGCCGCCACTCCACCGGCGGCATGGACGAGCTGTACAAGTG
AGAATTCTAACTAGAGCTCGCTGATCAGCCTCGACTGTGCCTTCTAGTTGCCAGCCATCTGTTGTTTGCC
CCTCCCCCGTGCCTTCCTTGACCCTGGAAGGTGCCACTCCCACTGTCCTTTCCTAATAAAATGAGGAAAT
TGCATCGCATTGTCTGAGTAGGTGTCATTCTATTCTGGGGGGTGGGGTGGGGCAGGACAGCAAGGGGGAG
GATTGGGAAGAGAATAGCAGGCATGCTGGGGAGCGGCCGCAGGAACCCCTAGTGATGGAGTTGGCCACTC
CCTCTCTGCGCGCTCGCTCGCTCACTGAGGCCGGGCGACCAAAGGTCGCCCGACGCCCGGGCTTTGCCCG
GGCGGCCTCAGTGAGCGAGCGAGCGCGCAGCTGCCTGCAGGGGCGCCTGATGCGGTATTTTCTCCTTACG
CATCTGTGCGGTATTTCACACCGCATA
[95 nt withheld, positions 6748-6842]
T
[46 nt withheld, positions 6844-6889]
C
[141 nt withheld, positions 6891-7031]
CCTTTGACGTTGGAGTCCACGTTCTTT
[37 nt withheld, positions 7059-7095]
ACTCTATCTCGGGCTATTCTTTTGATTTATAAGGGATTTTGCCGATTTCGGTCTATTGGTTAAAAAATGA
GCTGATTTAACAAAAATTTAACGCGAATTTTAACAAAATATTAACGTTTACAATTTTATGGTGCACTCTC
AGTACAATCTGCTCTGATGCCGCATAGTTAAGCCAGCCCCGACACCCGCCAACACCCGCTGACGCGCCCT
GACGGGCTTGTCTGCTCCCGGCATCCGCTTACAGACAAGCTGTGACCGTCTCCGGGAGCTGCATGTGTCA
GAGGTTTTCACCGTCATCACCGAAACGCGCGAGACGAAAGGGCCTCGTGATACGCCTATTTTTATAGGTT
AATGTCATGATAATAATGGTTTCTTAGACGTCAGGTGGCACTTTTCGGGGAAATGTGCGCGGAACCCCTA
TTTGTTTATTTTTCTAAATACATTCAAATATGTATCCGCTCATGAGACAATAACCCTGATAAATGCTTCA
ATAATATTGAAAAAGGAAGAGTATGAGTATTCAACATTTCCGTGTCGCCCTTATTCCCTTTTTTGCGGCA
TTTTGCCTTCCTGTTTTTGCTCACCCAGAAACGCTGGTGAAAGTAAAAGATGCTGAAGATCAGTTGGGTG
CACGAGTGGGTTACATCGAACTGGATCTCAACAGCGGTAAGATCCTTGAGAGTTTTCGCCCCGAAGAACG
TTTTCCAATGATGAGCACTTTTAAAGTTCTGCTATGTGGCGCGGTATTATCCCGTATTGACGCCGGGCAA
GAGCAACTCGGTCGCCGCATACACTATTCTCAGAATGACTTGGTTGAGTACTCACCAGTCACAGAAAAGC
ATCTTACGGATGGCATGACAGTAAGAGAATTATGCAGTGCTGCCATAACCATGAGTGATAACACTGCGGC
CAACTTACTTCTGACAACGATCGGAGGACCGAAGGAGCTAACCGCTTTTTTGCACAACATGGGGGATCAT
GTAACTCGCCTTGATCGTTGGGAACCGGAGCTGAATGAAGCCATACCAAACGACGAGCGTGACACCACGA
TGCCTGTAGCAATGGCAACAACGTTGCGCAAACTATTAACTGGCGAACTACTTACTCTAGCTTCCCGGCA
ACAATTAATAGACTGGATGGAGGCGGATAAAGTTGCAGGACCACTTCTGCGCTCGGCCCTTCCGGCTGGC
TGGTTTATTGCTGATAAATCTGGAGCCGGTGAGCGTGGAAGCCGCGGTATCATTGCAGCACTGGGGCCAG
ATGGTAAGCCCTCCCGTATCGTAGTTATCTACACGACGGGGAGTCAGGCAACTATGGATGAACGAAATAG
ACAGATCGCTGAGATAGGTGCCTCACTGATTAAGCATTGGTAACTGTCAGACCAAGTTTACTCATATATA
CTTTAGATTGATTTAAAACTTCATTTTTAATTTAAAAGGATCTAGGTGAAGATCCTTTTTGATAATCTCA
TGACCAAAATCCCTTAACGTGAGTTTTCGTTCCACTGAGCGTCAGACCCCGTAGAAAAGATCAAAGGATC
TTCTTGAGATCCTTTTTTTCTGCGCGTAATCTGCTGCTTGCAAACAAAAAAACCACCGCTACCAGCGGTG
GTTTGTTTGCCGGATCAAGAGCTACCAACTCTTTTTCCGAAGGTAACTGGCTTCAGCAGAGCGCAGATAC
CAAATACTGTTCTTCTAGTGTAGCCGTAGTTAGGCCACCACTTCAAGAACTCTGTAGCACCGCCTACATA
CCTCGCTCTGCTAATCCTGTTACCAGTGGCTGCTGCCAGTGGCGATAAGTCGTGTCTTACCGGGTTGGAC
TCAAGACGATAGTTACCGGATAAGGCGCAGCGGTCGGGCTGAACGGGGGGTTCGTGCACACAGCCCAGCT
TGGAGCGAACGACCTACACCGAACTGAGATACCTACAGCGTGAGCTATGAGAAAGCGCCACGCTTCCCGA
AGGGAGAAAGGCGGACAGGTATCCGGTAAGCGGCAGGGTCGGAACAGGAGAGCGCACGAGGGAGCTTCCA
GGGGGAAACGCCTGGTATCTTTATAGTCCTGTCGGGTTTCGCCACCTCTGACTTGAGCGTCGATTTTTGT
GATGCTCGTCAGGGGGGCGGAGCCTATGGAAAAACGCCAGCAACGCGGCCTTTTTACGGTTCCTGGCCTT
TTGCTGGCCTTTTGCTCACATGT
